Addgene plasmid #158849: JGI_018343
Purpose: Rare earth element alcohol dehydrogenases
Depositing lab: Joint Genome Institute. Publication: Rare earth element alcohol dehydrogenases widely occur among globally distributed, numerically abundant and environmentally important microbes. Huang J, Yu Z, Groom J, Cheng JF, Tarver A, Yoshikuni Y, Chistoserdova L. ISME J. 2019 Aug;13(8):2005-2017. doi: 10.1038/s41396-019-0414-z. Epub 2019 Apr 5. PubMed 30952993.
Backbone
  Vector backbone: pCM80_PxoxF
  Vector type: Synthetic Biology
Growth in bacteria
  Bacterial resistance: Tetracycline, 10 μg/mL
  Growth temperature: 37°C
  Growth strain: Top10
  Copy number: Low Copy
Gene/Insert
  Gene/Insert name: Gemmati_022_16911 (alt name: Batch190_p062)
  Species: Synthetic
  Cloning method: Gibson Cloning
Terms and licenses: Academic/Nonprofit Terms; Industry Terms: Not Available to Industry
Depositor comments: pCM80_PxoxF vector with Gemmati_022_16911 insert, JGI ICE Registry: https://registry.jgi.doe.gov/entry/18343
How to cite: JGI_018343 was a gift from Joint Genome Institute (Addgene plasmid # 158849 ; http://n2t.net/addgene:158849 ; RRID:Addgene_158849)
