[The description below was written by a language model from this plasmid's Addgene catalogue record and pLannotate feature annotations shown in this document.]
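Description:
JGI_018343 is a 9,483 nt broad-host-range bacterial expression plasmid built on pCM80_PxoxF, a backbone whose name indicates a pCM80 derivative carrying an xoxF promoter, although that promoter is not annotated in the feature table. The backbone combines the IncP replication system (oriV plus the trans-acting initiator trfA) with a ColE1/pMB1-type origin, so it can be maintained in E. coli as well as in other Gram-negative hosts; the catalogue lists it as low copy. An IncP oriT with traJ and a traI fragment makes the plasmid mobilisable by conjugation when transfer functions are supplied in trans. Selection is by tetracycline, through the tetA efflux gene with associated tetR regulatory sequence. Fragments of bla, rop, bom, lacI and lacZα are remnants of the vector's construction history rather than functional units.

The insert, Gemmati_022_16911, is a synthetic gene introduced by Gibson assembly. It is not itself annotated, but presumably occupies the unannotated stretch between a bacteriophage T7 gene 10 ribosome binding site and a downstream histidine tag, which would give a C-terminally His-tagged protein suited to affinity purification. A lac promoter with its CAP site and operator lies upstream across the plasmid origin, next to the region where the xoxF promoter would be expected. The record does not state the source organism of the gene or the intended expression host. The stated purpose and associated study place this construct among a set of plasmids made to express candidate rare earth element (lanthanide)-dependent alcohol dehydrogenases from diverse microbes, allowing their activity to be tested experimentally.
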