Features (pLannotate 1.2.2; 20 found; start..end, strand, type, name):
    325..347     +  RBS            RBS: efficient ribosome binding site from bacteriophage T7 gene 10 (Olins and Rangwala, 1989)
   2211..2230    +  CDS            7xHis (fragment): 6xHis affinity tag
   2257..2313    -  misc_feature   MCS: pUC18/19 multiple cloning site
   2310..2467    +  CDS            lacZα (fragment): LacZα fragment of β-galactosidase; lacZ fragment
   2473..2572    -  misc_feature   bom (fragment): basis of mobility region from pBR322
   2674..2709    -  CDS            rop (fragment): Rop protein, which maintains plasmids at low copy number; rop
   2774..3416    -  CDS            TetR (fragment): tetracycline resistance regulatory protein; tetR
   3522..4721    +  CDS            TcR: tetracycline efflux protein; tetA; confers resistance to tetracycline
   4780..4932    -  CDS            tetR (fragment): TETR1_ECOLX - Experimental evidence at protein level: Swiss-Prot protein existence level 1. TetR is the repressor of the tetracycline resistance element; its N-terminal region forms a helix-turn-helix structure and binds DNA. Binding of tetracycline to TetR reduces the repressor affinity for the tetracycline resistance gene (tetA) promoter operator sites. From Escherichia coli.
   4952..6100    -  CDS            trfA: trans-acting replication protein that binds to and activates oriV
   6230..6334    -  CDS            traI (fragment): TRAI6_ECOLX - Experimental evidence at protein level: Swiss-Prot protein existence level 1. The initiation process of transfer DNA synthesis requires the interaction of at least three plasmid-specific components (TraH, I, and J) at the transfer origin resulting in the assembly of a specialised nucleoprotein complex - the relaxosome. Site- and strand-specific cleavage at the transfer origin is dependent on TraI and TraJ. From Escherichia coli.
   6372..6743    -  CDS            traJ: oriT-recognizing protein; traJ
   6776..6885    -  oriT           oriT: incP origin of transfer
   7038..7669    +  rep_origin     oriV: incP origin of replication
   7747..7960    +  CDS            bla(M) (fragment): β-lactamase lacking the signal sequence; bla(M); allows cytosolic expression of β-lactamase
   8132..8720    +  rep_origin     ori: high-copy-number ColE1/pMB1/pBR322/pUC origin of replication
   8903..8995    +  CDS            lacI (fragment): lac repressor; lacI; The lac repressor binds to the lac operator to inhibit transcription in E. coli. This inhibition can be relieved by adding lactose or isopropyl-β-D-thiogalactopyranoside (IPTG).
   9008..9029    +  protein_bind   CAP binding site: CAP binding activates transcription in the presence of cAMP. E. coli catabolite activator protein
   9044..9074    +  promoter       lac promoter: promoter for the E. coli lac operon
   9082..9098    +  protein_bind   lac operator: The lac repressor binds to the lac operator to inhibit transcription in E. coli. This inhibition can be relieved by adding lactose or isopropyl-β-D-thiogalactopyranoside (IPTG). lac repressor encoded by lacI
>Addgene plasmid #158849 | JGI_018343 | addgene full sequence | sequence record 316581 | Addgene NGS Result
GCAACGCAAAATGCTGAATTTAGCAGGCAAGTTTCCTGATAAAGGGCCCTGTGAGTGCGACATTCGACGC
GCGAAAGCGAGTTGACGGCGCCCGAAATTTTCTTAGAGTTCGTTCAAGCTTCGGTTTCGGGGAGCCGCTA
AGGGATGCGGACCCAGCCGGGTAAGTCGCCGGGAACTATGGAATAATCCTAATTTCTGTGCGGCAGGCGC
GAGCTGCCGGAGCGAATATCATCCCTGTCGCAAACAGCAGGTCAATCAACGGTGGGTAGCGGGCTGCTAT
CCAGCGGCGGATAAGACTTGTCGGAGGAATCCTCTAGAAATAATTTTGTTTAACTTTAAGAAGGAGATAT
ACCATGCGGGTCTACCATGCGCTCGTCCTCGGGCTGGTCCTTGCCGGGTGCAAGAAGGTGGGCCCGTCCT
CTGACAGCACGGCGGCGCGCGTGCAGGGTGGCGCGCCGATCGTGGCCGACGCGCGCATCGGCACGCCTAA
CCCCCCGGGCGGCGAAGGGGAGTGGGTCATGCCCGCGCGCGACTACGCGAGCAGCCGCTATTCCACCCTC
GCGCAGATCACGTCGGCCAATGTCAAGAACCTCAAGGCCGCTTGGACGTTCTCCACAGGCGTGCTCCGCG
GCCATGAGGGACAGCCGCTGGTGGTCAACAAAACCATGTATCTCGTGACCCCGTACCCCAACGTCGCCTA
TGCCATCGACCTCACGCAGCCCGGCTACCCGCTGAAGTGGAAGTTCCGCCCCGAGAACGCACAGGCCGCC
GCCGGTACGGCCTGCTGCGACGTGGTCAACCGGGGCGCCGCGTACGCCGATGGAAAGATCGTGTATAACC
TCCTGGATGGCCACACGGTCGCGGTGGACGCCGAGTCCGGGAAGCAGCTGTGGCGCGTCCAGATGGCCGA
CCTCAACCGCGGGGAGACGATCACGATGGCGCCCATCGTCGTCAAGAACCGGGTGATCGTCGGCAGCTCG
GGAGGGGAGATGGGCGTGCGAGGGTGGATCGCGGCGCTCGATCTGGCGACGGGCAGGGAGCTGTGGCGGG
CGTACAACACCGGCTCGGACGCGGACGTCAAGATCGGCGCGCGGTTCAAGCCCTTCTATGCCACCGAGCG
CGGCAAGGACCTCGGCCTTACGTCCTGGCCGGGCGACTCGTGGAAGGTCGGCGGCGGCGCCGTCTGGGGC
TGGCTGAGCTACGACCCGACCCTGAACCTGGTCTACCATGGCACCTCGAACCCGGGCCCCTGGAACCAGG
ACGTCCGGCCGGGCGACAACAAGTGGACCTGCGCGATCTTGGCGCGGGACGCCGACACCGGCGAGCTGGT
CTGGGCCTTCCAGGTCACGCCTCACGACCTGTGGGATTACGACGCAGTGAACGAGAACATCCTCGTGGAC
ATGCCGGTCAAGGGACAGCCCCGCAAGGCCCTCGTGCACTTTGATCGCAACGGGTTCGCGTACACCCTTG
ACCGCCAGACGGGCGAGGTCCTGCTGGCCCAGCCGTACGTCCCCATGAACTGGGCCAAGTACATTAACCT
GCAGACCGGCCGACCCGAGATCGACTCGTCCAAGGCCACCAAGCAGGGGAAGCTCGTCAAGAACATCTGC
CCGTCGCTGGAGGGCGGAAAGAACCAACAGCCCGCGGCCTTCTCGCCCCAGACCGGCCTGTTCTACGTCC
CGACGAACAATCTGTGCATGGACTTCGAGTCCCGGCCAGTCAGCTACATTGCCGGGACCCCGTACATCGG
CGCGAACGCCCCGGAGACCGGCGGACCGGGTGACTATAAGGGCGAGTTCATGGCCTGGGACGCCGCCAAT
GGCCGGAAGGTGTGGGGCATCCGGGAGCCCTTCCCCGTCTGGGGCGGGGCGCTGGTCACCGCCGGCAACG
TGGTCTTCTATGGCACGCTGGATGGCTGGTTTAAGGCGGCCAACGCCCGTACCGGCGAGGTGCTGTGGCA
GTTCAAGGTCGGGTCGGGCGTGGTCGGCAACCCGATCACGTACACCGCCCCCGACGGCAAGCAGTATATC
GCGGTCTATTCGGGCATCGGGGGCGATATGGGGCTCCTGATCGCAGGCGACGTGGCGGCGAACCTCCCGT
TCGATGTGCGCGAGCGTGGTACCACCCTCCCCGACCTGGCCAAGTACACCTCCTGGGGCGGCATGCTGTT
CGTCTTCGCGCTCGCCGAAAACCTCTATTTTCAGGGACATCATCACCATCACCATCACCACTGACAGCTA
TGACCATGATTACGCCAAGCTTGCATGCCTGCAGGTCGACTCTAGAGGATCCCCGGGTACCGAGCTCGAA
TTCACTGGCCGTCGTTTTACAACGTCGTGACTGGGAAAACCCTGGCGTTACCCAACTTAATCGCCTTGCA
GCACATCCCCCTTTCGCCAGCTGGCGTAATAGCGAAGAGGCCCGCACCGATCGCCCTTCCCAACAGTTGC
GCAGCCTGAATGGCGAATGGCGCCTGATGCGGTATTTTCTCCTTACGCATCTGTGCGGTATTTCACACCG
CATATGGTGCACTCTCAGTACAATCTGCTCTGATGCCGCATAGTTAAGCCAGCCCCGACACCCGCCAACA
CCCGCTGACGCGCCCTGACGGGCTTGTATGCTCCCGGCATCCGCTTACAGACAAGCTGTGACCGTCTCCG
GGAGCTGCATGTGTCAGAGGTTTTCACCGTCATCACCGAAACGCGCGAGACGAAAGGGCCTCGTGATACG
CCTATTTTTATAGGTTAATGTCATGATAATAATGGTTTCTTAGCACCCTTTCTCGGTCCTTCAACGTTCC
TGACAACGAGCCTCCTTTTCGCCAATCCATCGACAATCACCGCGAGTCCCTGCTCGAACGCTGCGTCCGG
ACCGGCTTCGTCGAAGGCGTCTATCGCGGCCCGCAACAGCGGCGAGAGCGGAGCCTGTTCAACGGTGCCG
CCGCGCTCGCCGGCATCGCTGTCGCCGGCCTGCTCCTCAAGCACGGCCCCAACAGTGAAGTAGCTGATTG
TCATCAGCGCATTGACGGCGTCCCCGGCCGAAAAACCCGCCTCGCAGAGGAAGCGAAGCTGCGCGTCGGC
CGTTTCCATCTGCGGTGCGCCCGGTCGCGTGCCGGCATGGATGCGCGCGCCATCGCGGTAGGCGAGCAGC
GCCTGCCTGAAGCTGCGGGCATTCCCGATCAGAAATGAGCGCCAGTCGTCGTCGGCTCTCGGCACCGAAT
GCGTATGATTCTCCGCCAGCATGGCTTCGGCCAGTGCGTCGAGCAGCGCCCGCTTGTTCCTGAAGTGCCA
GTAAAGCGCCGGCTGCTGAACCCCCAACCGTTCCGCCAGTTTGCGTGTCGTCAGACCGTCTACGCCGACC
TCGTTCAACAGGTCCAGGGCGGCACGGATCACTGTATTCGGCTGCAACTTTGTCATGCTTGACACTTTAT
CACTGATAAACATAATATGTCCACCAACTTATCAGTGATAAAGAATCCGCGCGTTCAATCGGACCAGCGG
AGGCTGGTCCGGAGGCCAGACGTGAAACCCAACATACCCCTGATCGTAATTCTGAGCACTGTCGCGCTCG
ACGCTGTCGGCATCGGCCTGATTATGCCGGTGCTGCCGGGCCTCCTGCGCGATCTGGTTCACTCGAACGA
CGTCACCGCCCACTATGGCATTCTGCTGGCGCTGTATGCGTTGGTGCAATTTGCCTGCGCACCTGTGCTG
GGCGCGCTGTCGGATCGTTTCGGGCGGCGGCCAATCTTGCTCGTCTCGCTGGCCGGCGCCACTGTCGACT
ACGCCATCATGGCGACAGCGCCTTTCCTTTGGGTTCTCTATATCGGGCGGATCGTGGCCGGCATCACCGG
GGCGACTGGGGCGGTAGCCGGCGCTTATATTGCCGATATCACTGATGGCGATGAGCGCGCGCGGCACTTC
GGCTTCATGAGCGCCTGTTTCGGGTTCGGGATGGTCGCGGGACCTGTGCTCGGTGGGCTGATGGGCGGTT
TCTCCCCCCACGCTCCGTTCTTCGCCGCGGCAGCCTTGAACGGCCTCAATTTCCTGACGGGCTGTTTCCT
TTTGCCGGAGTCGCACAAAGGCGAACGCCGGCCGTTACGCCGGGAGGCTCTCAACCCGCTCGCTTCGTTC
CGGTGGGCCCGGGGCATGACCGTCGTCGCCGCCCTGATGGCGGTCTTCTTCATCATGCAACTTGTCGGAC
AGGTGCCGGCCGCGCTTTGGGTCATTTTCGGCGAGGATCGCTTTCACTGGGACGCGACCACGATCGGCAT
TTCGCTTGCCGCATTTGGCATTCTGCATTCACTCGCCCAGGCAATGATCACCGGCCCTGTAGCCGCCCGG
CTCGGCGAAAGGCGGGCACTCATGCTCGGAATGATTGCCGACGGCACAGGCTACATCCTGCTTGCCTTCG
CGACACGGGGATGGATGGCGTTCCCGATCATGGTCCTGCTTGCTTCGGGTGGCATCGGAATGCCGGCGCT
GCAAGCAATGTTGTCCAGGCAGGTGGATGAGGAACGTCAGGGGCAGCTGCAAGGCTCACTGGCGGCGCTC
ACCAGCCTGACCTCGATCGTCGGACCCCTCCTCTTCACGGCGATCTATGCGGCTTCTATAACAACGTGGA
ACGGGTGGGCATGGATTGCAGGCGCTGCCCTCTACTTGCTCTGCCTGCCGGCGCTGCGTCGCGGGCTTTG
GAGCGGCGCAGGGCAACGAGCCGATCGCTGATCGTGGAAACGATAGGCCTATGCCATGCGGGTCAAGGCG
ACTTCCGGCAAGCTATACGCGCCCTAGAATTGTCAATTTTAATCCTCTGTTTATCGGCAGTTCGTAGAGC
GCGCCGTGCGTCCCGAGCGATACTGAGCGAAGCAAGTGCGTCGAGCAGTGCCCGCTTGTTCCTGAAATGC
CAGTAAAGCGCTGGCTGCTGAACCCCCAGCCGGAACTGACCCCACAAGGCCCTAGCGTTTGCAATGCACC
AGGTCATCATTGACCCAGGCGTGTTCCACCAGGCCGCTGCCTCGCAACTCTTCGCAGGCTTCGCCGACCT
GCTCGCGCCACTTCTTCACGCGGGTGGAATCCGATCCGCACATGAGGCGGAAGGTTTCCAGCTTGAGCGG
GTACGGCTCCCGGTGCGAGCTGAAATAGTCGAACATCCGTCGGGCCGTCGGCGACAGCTTGCGGTACTTC
TCCCATATGAATTTCGTGTAGTGGTCGCCAGCAAACAGCACGACGATTTCCTCGTCGATCAGGACCTGGC
AACGGGACGTTTTCTTGCCACGGTCCAGGACGCGGAAGCGGTGCAGCAGCGACACCGATTCCAGGTGCCC
AACGCGGTCGGACGTGAAGCCCATCGCCGTCGCCTGTAGGCGCGACAGGCATTCCTCGGCCTTCGTGTAA
TACCGGCCATTGATCGACCAGCCCAGGTCCTGGCAAAGCTCGTAGAACGTGAAGGTGATCGGCTCGCCGA
TAGGGGTGCGCTTCGCGTACTCCAACACCTGCTGCCACACCAGTTCGTCATCGTCGGCCCGCAGCTCGAC
GCCGGTGTAGGTGATCTTCACGTCCTTGTTGACGTGGAAAATGACCTTGTTTTGCAGCGCCTCGCGCGGG
ATTTTCTTGTTGCGCGTGGTGAACAGGGCAGAGCGGGCCGTGTCGTTTGGCATCGCTCGCATCGTGTCCG
GCCACGGCGCAATATCGAACAAGGAAAGCTGCATTTCCTTGATCTGCTGCTTCGTGTGTTTCAGCAACGC
GGCCTGCTTGGCCTCGCTGACCTGTTTTGCCAGGTCCTCGCCGGCGGTTTTTCGCTTCTTGGTCGTCATA
GTTCCTCGCGTGTCGATGGTCATCGACTTCGCCAAACCTGCCGCCTCCTGTTCGAGACGACGCGAACGCT
CCACGGCGGCCGATGGCGCGGGCAGGGCAGGGGGAGCCAGTTGCACGCTGTCGCGCTCGATCTTGGCCGT
AGCTTGCTGGACCATCGAGCCGACGGACTGGAAGGTTTCGCGGGGCGCACGCATGACGGTGCGGCTTGCG
ATGGTTTCGGCATCCTCGGCGGAAAACCCCGCGTCGATCAGTTCTTGCCTGTATGCCTTCCGGTCAAACG
TCCGATTCATTCACCCTCCTTGCGGGATTGCCCCGACTCACGCCGGGGCAATGTGCCCTTATTCCTGATT
TGACCCGCCTGGTGCCTTGGTGTCCAGATAATCCACCTTATCGGCAATGAAGTCGGTCCCGTAGACCGTC
TGGCCGTCCTTCTCGTACTTGGTATTCCGAATCTTGCCCTGCACGAATACCAGCTCCGCGAAGTCGCTCT
TCTTGATGGAGCGCATGGGGACGTGCTTGGCAATCACGCGCACCCCCCGGCCGTTTTAGCGGCTAAAAAA
GTCATGGCTCTGCCCTCGGGCGGACCACGCCCATCATGACCTTGCCAAGCTCGTCCTGCTTCTCTTCGAT
CTTCGCCAGCAGGGCGAGGATCGTGGCATCACCGAACCGCGCCGTGCGCGGGTCGTCGGTGAGCCAGAGT
TTCAGCAGGCCGCCCAGGCGGCCCAGGTCGCCATTGATGCGGGCCAGCTCGCGGACGTGCTCATAGTCCA
CGACGCCCGTGATTTTGTAGCCCTGGCCGACGGCCAGCAGGTAGGCCTACAGGCTCATGCCGGCCGCCGC
CGCCTTTTCCTCAATCGCTCTTCGTTCGTCTGGAAGGCAGTACACCTTGATAGGTGGGCTGCCCTTCCTG
GTTGGCTTGGTTTCATCAGCCATCCGCTTGCCCTCATCTGTTACGCCGGCGGTAGCCGGCCAGCCTCGCA
GAGCAGGATTCCCGTTGAGCACCGCCAGGTGCGAATAAGGGACAGTGAAGAAGGAACACCCGCTCGCGGG
TGGGCCTACTTCACCTATCCTGCCCGGCTGACGCCGTTGGATACACCAAGGAAAGTCTACACGAACCCTT
TGGCAAAATCCTGTATATCGTGCGAAAAAGGATGGATATACCGAAAAAATCGCTATAATGACCCCGAAGC
AGGGTTATGCAGCGGAAAAGATCCGTCGACCCTTTCCGACGCTCACCGGGCTGGTTGCCCTCGCCGCTGG
GCTGGCGGCCGTCTATGGCCCTGCAAACGCGCCAGAAACGCCGTCGAAGCCGTGTGCGAGACACCGCGGC
CGCCGGCGTTGTGGATACCTCGCGGAAAACTTGGCCCTCACTGACAGATGAGGGGCGGACGTTGACACTT
GAGGGGCCGACTCACCCGGCGCGGCGTTGACAGATGAGGGGCAGGCTCGATTTCGGCCGGCGACGTGGAG
CTGGCCAGCCTCGCAAATCGGCGAAAACGCCTGATTTTACGCGAGTTTCCCACAGATGATGTGGACAAGC
CTGGGGATAAGTGCCCTGCGGTATTGACACTTGAGGGGCGCGACTACTGACAGATGAGGGGCGCGATCCT
TGACACTTGAGGGGCAGAGTGCTGACAGATGAGGGGCGCACCTATTGACATTTGAGGGGCTGTCCACAGG
CAGAAAATCCAGCATTTGCAAGGGTTTCCGCCCGTTTTTCGGCCACCGCTAACCTGTCTTTTAACCTGCT
TTTAAACCAATATTTATAAACCTTGTTTTTAACCAGGGCTGCGCCCTGTGCGCGTGACCGCGCACGCCGA
AGGGGGGTGCCCCCCCTTCTCGAACCCTCCCGGCCCGCTAACGCGGGCCTCCCATCCCCCCAGGGGCTGC
GCCCCTCGGCCGCGAACGGCCTCACCCCAAAAATGGCAGCCAAGCTGACCACTTCTGCGCTCGGCCCTTC
CGGCTGGCTGGTTTATTGCTGATAAATCTGGAGCCGGTGAGCGTGGGTCTCGCGGTATCATTGCAGCACT
GGGGCCAGATGGTAAGCCCTCCCGTATCGTAGTTATCTACACGACGGGGAGTCAGGCAACTATGGATGAA
CGAAATAGACAGATCGCTGAGATAGGTGCCTCACTGATTAAGCATTGGTAACTGTCAGACCAAGTTTACT
CATATATACTTTAGATTGATTTAAAACTTCATTTTTAATTTAAAAGGATCTAGGTGAAGATCCTTTTTGA
TAATCTCATGACCAAAATCCCTTAACGTGAGTTTTCGTTCCACTGAGCGTCAGACCCCGTAGAAAAGATC
AAAGGATCTTCTTGAGATCCTTTTTTTCTGCGCGTAATCTGCTGCTTGCAAACAAAAAAACCACCGCTAC
CAGCGGTGGTTTGTTTGCCGGATCAAGAGCTACCAACTCTTTTTCCGAAGGTAACTGGCTTCAGCAGAGC
GCAGATACCAAATACTGTTCTTCTAGTGTAGCCGTAGTTAGGCCACCACTTCAAGAACTCTGTAGCACCG
CCTACATACCTCGCTCTGCTAATCCTGTTACCAGTGGCTGCTGCCAGTGGCGATAAGTCGTGTCTTACCG
GGTTGGACTCAAGACGATAGTTACCGGATAAGGCGCAGCGGTCGGGCTGAACGGGGGGTTCGTGCACACA
GCCCAGCTTGGAGCGAACGACCTACACCGAACTGAGATACCTACAGCGTGAGCTATGAGAAAGCGCCACG
CTTCCCGAAGGGAGAAAGGCGGACAGGTATCCGGTAAGCGGCAGGGTCGGAACAGGAGAGCGCACGAGGG
AGCTTCCAGGGGGAAACGCCTGGTATCTTTATAGTCCTGTCGGGTTTCGCCACCTCTGACTTGAGCGTCG
ATTTTTGTGATGCTCGTCAGGGGGGCGGAGCCTATGGAAAAACGCCAGCAACGCGGCCTTTTTACGGTTC
CTGGCCTTTTGCTGGCCTTTTGCTCACATGTTCTTTCCTGCGTTATCCCCTGATTCTGTGGATAACCGTA
TTACCGCCTTTGAGTGAGCTGATACCGCTCGCCGCAGCCGAACGACCGAGCGCAGCGAGTCAGTGAGCGA
GGAAGCGGAAGAGCGCCCAATACGCAAACCGCCTCTCCCCGCGCGTTGGCCGATTCATTAATGCAGCTGG
CACGACAGGTTTCCCGACTGGAAAGCGGGCAGTGAGCGCAACGCAATTAATGTGAGTTAGCTCACTCATT
AGGCACCCCAGGCTTTACACTTTATGCTTCCGGCTCGTATGTTGTGTGGAATTGTGAGCGGATAACAATT
TCACACAGGAAACAGCTATGACCATGATTACGCCAAGCTAGCTTCCCGCTTGGTCGGGCCGCTTCGCGAG
GGCCCGTTGACGACAACGGTGCGATGGGTCCCGGCCCCGGTCAAGACGATGCCAATACGTTGCGACACTA
CGCCTTGGCACTTTTAGAATTGCCTTATCGTCCTGATAAGAAATGTCCGACCAGCTAAAGACATCGCGTC
CAATCAAAGCCTAGAAAATATAGGCGAAGGGACGCTAATAAGTCTTTCATAAGACCGCGCAAATCTAAAA
ATATCCTTAGATTCACGATGCGGCACTTCGGATGACTTCCGAGCGAGCCTGGAACCTCAGAAAAACGTCT
GAGAGATACCGCGGATCTCACACAGGAAATTTC
