>Addgene plasmid #158849 | JGI_018343 | depositor partial sequence | sequence record 306559 | gene insert with vector overlaps
GACTTGTCGGAGGAATCCTCTAGAAATAATTTTGTTTAACTTTAAGAAGGAGATATACCATGCGGGTCTA
CCATGCGCTCGTCCTCGGGCTGGTCCTTGCCGGGTGCAAGAAGGTGGGCCCGTCCTCTGACAGCACGGCG
GCGCGCGTGCAGGGTGGCGCGCCGATCGTGGCCGACGCGCGCATCGGCACGCCTAACCCCCCGGGCGGCG
AAGGGGAGTGGGTCATGCCCGCGCGCGACTACGCGAGCAGCCGCTATTCCACCCTCGCGCAGATCACGTC
GGCCAATGTCAAGAACCTCAAGGCCGCTTGGACGTTCTCCACAGGCGTGCTCCGCGGCCATGAGGGACAG
CCGCTGGTGGTCAACAAAACCATGTATCTCGTGACCCCGTACCCCAACGTCGCCTATGCCATCGACCTCA
CGCAGCCCGGCTACCCGCTGAAGTGGAAGTTCCGCCCCGAGAACGCACAGGCCGCCGCCGGTACGGCCTG
CTGCGACGTGGTCAACCGGGGCGCCGCGTACGCCGATGGAAAGATCGTGTATAACCTCCTGGATGGCCAC
ACGGTCGCGGTGGACGCCGAGTCCGGGAAGCAGCTGTGGCGCGTCCAGATGGCCGACCTCAACCGCGGGG
AGACGATCACGATGGCGCCCATCGTCGTCAAGAACCGGGTGATCGTCGGCAGCTCGGGAGGGGAGATGGG
CGTGCGAGGGTGGATCGCGGCGCTCGATCTGGCGACGGGCAGGGAGCTGTGGCGGGCGTACAACACCGGC
TCGGACGCGGACGTCAAGATCGGCGCGCGGTTCAAGCCCTTCTATGCCACCGAGCGCGGCAAGGACCTCG
GCCTTACGTCCTGGCCGGGCGACTCGTGGAAGGTCGGCGGCGGCGCCGTCTGGGGCTGGCTGAGCTACGA
CCCGACCCTGAACCTGGTCTACCATGGCACCTCGAACCCGGGCCCCTGGAACCAGGACGTCCGGCCGGGC
GACAACAAGTGGACCTGCGCGATCTTGGCGCGGGACGCCGACACCGGCGAGCTGGTCTGGGCCTTCCAGG
TCACGCCTCACGACCTGTGGGATTACGACGCAGTGAACGAGAACATCCTCGTGGACATGCCGGTCAAGGG
ACAGCCCCGCAAGGCCCTCGTGCACTTTGATCGCAACGGGTTCGCGTACACCCTTGACCGCCAGACGGGC
GAGGTCCTGCTGGCCCAGCCGTACGTCCCCATGAACTGGGCCAAGTACATTAACCTGCAGACCGGCCGAC
CCGAGATCGACTCGTCCAAGGCCACCAAGCAGGGGAAGCTCGTCAAGAACATCTGCCCGTCGCTGGAGGG
CGGAAAGAACCAACAGCCCGCGGCCTTCTCGCCCCAGACCGGCCTGTTCTACGTCCCGACGAACAATCTG
TGCATGGACTTCGAGTCCCGGCCAGTCAGCTACATTGCCGGGACCCCGTACATCGGCGCGAACGCCCCGG
AGACCGGCGGACCGGGTGACTATAAGGGCGAGTTCATGGCCTGGGACGCCGCCAATGGCCGGAAGGTGTG
GGGCATCCGGGAGCCCTTCCCCGTCTGGGGCGGGGCGCTGGTCACCGCCGGCAACGTGGTCTTCTATGGC
ACGCTGGATGGCTGGTTTAAGGCGGCCAACGCCCGTACCGGCGAGGTGCTGTGGCAGTTCAAGGTCGGGT
CGGGCGTGGTCGGCAACCCGATCACGTACACCGCCCCCGACGGCAAGCAGTATATCGCGGTCTATTCGGG
CATCGGGGGCGATATGGGGCTCCTGATCGCAGGCGACGTGGCGGCGAACCTCCCGTTCGATGTGCGCGAG
CGTGGTACCACCCTCCCCGACCTGGCCAAGTACACCTCCTGGGGCGGCATGCTGTTCGTCTTCGCGCTCG
CCGAAAACCTCTATTTTCAGGGACATCATCACCATCACCATCACCACTGACAGCT
